>Addgene plasmid #125666 | UBQ10:sXVE:ER-S11-GFP1–9 | addgene full sequence | sequence record 245294 | Addgene NGS Result
ATCCGTCGAAGCTAGCTTGGGTCCCGCTCAGAAGAACTCGTCAAGAAGGCGATAGAAGGCGATGCGCTGC
GAATCGGGAGCGGCGATACCGTAAAGCACGAGGAAGCGGTCAGCCCATTCGCCGCCAAGCTCTTCAGCAA
TATCACGGGTAGCCAACGCTATGTCCTGATAGCGGTCCGCCACACCCAGCCGGCCACAGTCGATGAATCC
AGAAAAGCGGCCATTTTCCACCATGATATTCGGCAAGCAGGCATCGCCATGGGTCACGACGAGATCCTCG
CCGTCGGGCATGCGCGCCTTGAGCCTGGCGAACAGTTCGGCTGGCGCGAGCCCCTGATGCTCTTCGTCCA
GATCATCCTGATCGACAAGACCGGCTTCCATCCGAGTACGTGCTCGCTCGATGCGATGTTTCGCTTGGTG
GTCGAATGGGCAGGTAGCCGGATCAAGCGTATGCAGCCGCCGCATTGCATCAGCCATGATGGATACTTTC
TCGGCAGGAGCAAGGTGAGATGACAGGAGATCCTGCCCCGGCACTTCGCCCAATAGCAGCCAGTCCCTTC
CCGCTTCAGTGACAACGTCGAGCACAGCTGCGCAAGGAACGCCCGTCGTGGCCAGCCACGATAGCCGCGC
TGCCTCGTCCTGCAGTTCATTCAGGGCACCGGACAGGTCGGTCTTGACAAAAAGAACCGGGCGCCCCTGC
GCTGACAGCCGGAACACGGCGGCATCAGAGCAGCCGATTGTCTGTTGTGCCCAGTCATAGCCGAATAGCC
TCTCCACCCAAGCGGCCGGAGAACCTGCGTGCAATCCATCTTGTTCAATCCAAGCTCCCATGGGCCCTCG
ACTAGAGTCGAGATCTGGATTGAGAGTGAATATGAGACTCTAATTGGATACCGAGGGGAATTTATGGAAC
GTCAGTGGAGCATTTTTGACAAGAAATATTTGCTAGCTGATAGTGACCTTAGGCGACTTTTGAACGCGCA
ATAATGGTTTCTGACGTATGTGCTTAGCTCATTAAACTCCAGAAACCCGCGGCTGAGTGGCTCCTTCAAC
GTTGCGGTTCTGTCAGTTCCAAACGTAAAACGGCTTGTCCCGCGTCATCGGCGGGGGTCATAACGTGACT
CCCTTAATTCTCCGCTCATGATCTTGATCCCCTGCGCCATCAGATCCTTGGCGGCAAGAAAGCCATCCAG
TTTACTTTGCAGGGCTTCCCAACCTTACCAGAGGGCGCCCCAGCTGGCAATTCCGGTTCGCTTGCTGTCC
ATAAAACCGCCCAGTCTAGCTATCGCCATGTAAGCCCACTGCAAGCTACCTGCTTTCTCTTTGCGCTTGC
GTTTTCCCTTGTCCAGATAGCCCAGTAGCTGACATTCATCCGGGGTCAGCACCGTTTCTGCGGACTGGCT
TTCTACGTGTTCCGCTTCCTTTAGCAGCCCTTGCGCCCTGAGTGCTTGCGGCAGCGTGAAGCTTCGACGA
GTCAGTAATAAACGGCGTCAAAGTGGTTGCAGCCGGCACACACGAGTCGTGTTTATCAACTCAAAGCACA
AATACTTTTCCTCAACCTAAAAATAAGGCAATTAGCCAAAAACAACTTTGCGTGTAAACAACGCTCAATA
CACGTGTCATTTTATTATTAGCTATTGCTTCACCGCCTTAGCTTTCTCGTGACCTAGTCGTCCTCGTCTT
TTCTTCTTCTTCTTCTATAAAACAATACCCAAAGAGCTCTTCTTCTTCACAATTCAGATTTCAATTTCTC
AAAATCTTAAAAACTTTCTCTCAATTCTCTCTACCGTGATCAAGGTAAATTTCTGTGTTCCTTATTCTCT
CAAAATCTTCGATTTTGTTTTCGTTCGATCCCAATTTCGTATATGTTCTTTGGTTTAGATTCTGTTAATC
TTAGATCGAAGACGATTTTCTGGGTTTGATCGTTAGATATCATCTTAATTCTCGATTAGGGTTTCATAGA
TATCATCCGATTTGTTCAAATAATTTGAGTTTTGTCGAATAATTACTCTTCGATTTGTGATTTCTATCTA
GTTCTGGTGTTAGTTTCTAGTTTGTGCGATCGAATTTGTCGATTAATCTGAGTTTTTCTGATTAACAGAC
TAGCCCGCGGAAAATGAAGGCTCTTACTGCTAGACAACAAGAAGTTTTTGATCTTATTAGAGATCATATT
TCTCAAACTGGAATGCCTCCTACTAGAGCTGAAATTGCTCAAAGACTTGGATTTAGGTCTCCTAATGCTG
CTGAAGAACATCTTAAGGCTCTTGCTAGAAAGGGAGTTATTGAAATTGTTTCTGGAGCTTCAAGAGGAAT
TAGACTTCTTCAAGAAGAAGAAGAAGGACTTCCTCTTGTTGGAAGAGTTGCTGCTGGAGAACCTTCTTCT
GCTCCTCCTACTGATGTTTCTCTTGGAGATGAACTTCATCTTGATGGAGAAGATGTTGCTATGGCTCATG
CTGATGCTCTTGATGATTTTGATCTTGATATGCTTGGAGATGGAGATTCTCCTGGACCTGGATTTACTCC
TCATGATTCTGCTCCTTATGGAGCACTTGATATGGCTGATTTTGAATTTGAACAAATGTTTACTGATGCT
CTTGGAATTGATGAATATGGAGGAGATCCTTCTGCTGGAGATATGAGAGCTGCTAATCTTTGGCCTTCTC
CTCTTATGATTAAGAGGTCTAAGAAGAACTCTCTTGCTCTTTCTCTTACTGCTGACCAAATGGTTTCTGC
TCTTCTTGATGCTGAACCTCCTATTCTTTATTCTGAATATGATCCTACTAGACCTTTTTCTGAGGCTTCT
ATGATGGGACTTCTTACTAATCTTGCTGATAGAGAACTTGTTCATATGATTAATTGGGCTAAGAGAGTTC
CTGGATTTGTTGATCTTACTCTTCATGACCAAGTTCATCTTCTTGAATGTGCTTGGCTTGAAATTCTTAT
GATTGGACTTGTTTGGAGGTCTATGGAACATCCTGTTAAACTTCTTTTTGCTCCTAATCTTCTTCTTGAT
AGAAATCAAGGAAAGTGTGTTGAAGGAATGGTTGAAATTTTTGATATGCTTCTTGCTACTTCTTCAAGAT
TTAGAATGATGAATCTTCAAGGAGAAGAATTTGTTTGTCTTAAGTCTATTATTCTTCTTAATTCTGGAGT
TTATACTTTTCTTTCTTCTACTCTTAAGTCTCTTGAAGAAAAGGATCATATTCATAGAGTTCTTGATAAG
ATTACTGATACTCTTATTCATCTTATGGCTAAGGCTGGACTTACTCTTCAACAACAACATCAAAGACTTG
CTCAACTTCTTCTTATTCTTTCTCATATTAGACATATGTCTAATAAGGGAATGGAACATCTTTATTCTAT
GAAGTGTAAGAATGTTGTTCCTCTTTATGATCTTCTTCTTGAAATGCTTGATGCTCATAGACTTCATGCT
CCTACTTCAAGAGGAGGAGCTTCTGTTGAAGAAACTGACCAATCTCATCTTGCTACTGCTGGATCTACTT
CTTCTCATTCTCTTCAAAAGTATTATATTACTGGAGAAGCTGAAGGATTTCCTGCTACTGTTTGAAGATC
TTGATCAAGCTCCCTGGCCAATTCCCAGAGATGTTAGCTGAAATCATCACTAATCAGATACCAAAATATT
CAAATGGAAATATCAAATAGCTTCTGTTTCATCAAAAATGACTCGACCTAACTGAGTAAGCATGCTTGTT
CGAGTATTATGGCATTGGGAAAACTGTTTTTCTTGTACCATTTGTTGTGCTTGTAATTTACTGTGTTTTT
TATTCGGTTTTCGCTATCGAACTGTGAAATGGAAATGGATGGAGAAGAGTTAATGAATGATATGGTCCTT
TTGTTCATTCTCAAATTAATATTATTTGTTTTTTCTCTTATTTGTTGTGTGTTGAATTTGAAATTATAAG
AGATATGCAAACATTTTGTTTTGAGTAAAAATGTGTCAAATCGTGGCCTCTAATGACCGAAGTTAATATG
AGGAGTAAAACATCCCAAACGCGGCCGCAACCGGTCTTGCATCCAGCTGGGCTGCAGGTCGAGGCTAAAA
AACTAATCGCATTATCATCCCCTCGACGTACTGTACATATAACCACTGGTTTTATATACAGCAGTACTGT
ACATATAACCACTGGTTTTATATACAGCAGTCGACGTACTGTACATATAACCACTGGTTTTATATACAGC
AGTACTGTACATATAACCACTGGTTTTATATACAGCAGTCGAGGTAAGATTAGATATGGATATGTATATG
GATATGTATATGGTGGTAATGCCATGTAATATGCTCGACTCTAGGATCTTCGCAAGACCCTTCCTCTATA
TAAGGAAGTTCATTTCATTTGGAGAGGACACGCTGAAGCTAGTCGACTCTAGCCAAATCTAGGGGATCCG
GCGCGCCCGGGTTAATTAACTCGAGATGAAGGTACAGGAGGGTTTGTTCGTGGTGGCTGTTTTCTACCTT
GCTTATACGCAGCTAGTCAAGGGGCAACCTCGCAAGGAGTGCGGATCCGAAAAGCGTGACCACATGGTCC
TTCTTGAGTATGTAACTGCTGCTGGGATTACAGATGCTAGCGGTGGCGGTTCTGGCGGTGGTACTAGTAT
GAGAAAAGGAGAAGAACTTTTCACTGGAGTTGTCCCAATTCTTATTGAATTAGATGGTGATGTTAATGGG
CACAAATTTTTTGTCCGTGGAGAGGGTGAAGGTGATGCAACAATCGGAAAACTTAGCCTTAAATTTATTT
GCACTACTGGAAAACTACCTGTTCCATGGCCAACACTTGTCACTACCCTTACCTATGGTGTTCAATGCTT
TTCAAGATACCCAGATCATATGAAGCGGCACGACTTCTTCAAGAGCGCCATGCCTGAGGGATACGTGCAG
GAGAGGACCATCTATTTCAAGGACGACGGGACTTACAAGACACGTGCTGAAGTCAAGTTTGAGGGAGACA
CCCTCGTCAACAGGATCGAGCTTAAGGGAATTGATTTCAAGGAGGACGGAAACATCCTCGGCCACAAGTT
GGAATACAACTTTAACTCCCACAAAGTATACATCACGGCCGACAAGCAAAATAACGGCATCAAAGCCAAC
TTCACAATTCGCCACAACGTTGAAGACGGCTCTGTGCAACTCGCTGATCATTATCAACAAAATACTCCAA
TTGGCGATGGCCCTGTCCTTTTACCACATGACGAGCTGTAAGAGCTCGAATTTCCCCGATCGTTCAAACA
TTTGGCAATAAAGTTTCTTAAGATTGAATCCTGTTGCCGGTCTTGCGATGATTATCATATAATTTCTGTT
GAATTACGTTAAGCATGTAATAATTAACATGTAATGCATGACGTTATTTATGAGATGGGTTTTTATGATT
AGAGTCCCGCAATTATACATTTAATACGCGATAGAAAACAAAATATAGCGCGCAAACTAGGATAAATTAT
CGCGCGCGGTGTCATCTATGTTACTAGATCGGGAATTCAGATCGGCTGAGTGGCTCCTTCAACGTTGCGG
TTCTGTCAGTTCCAAACGTAAAACGGCTTGTCCCGCGTCATCGGCGGGGGTCATAACGTGACTCCCTTAA
TTCTCCGCTCATGATCAGATTGTCGTTTCCCGCCTTCAGTTTAAACTATCAGTGTTTGACAGGATATATT
GGCGGGTAAACCTAAGAGAAAAGAGCGTTTATTAGAATAATCGGATATTTAAAAGGGCGTGAAAAGGTTT
ATCCGTTCGTCCATTTGTATGTGCATGCCAACCACAGGGTTCCCCAGATCTGGCGCCGGCCAGCGAGACG
AGCAAGATTGGCCGCCGCCCGAAACGATCCGACAGCGCGCCCAGCACAGGTGCGCAGGCAAATTGCACCA
ACGCATACAGCGCCAGCAGAATGCCATAGTGGGCGGTGACGTCGTTCGAGTGAACCAGATCGCGCAGGAG
GCCCGGCAGCACCGGCATAATCAGGCCGATGCCGACAGCGTCGAGCGCGACAGTGCTCAGAATTACGATC
AGGGGTATGTTGGGTTTCACGTCTGGCCTCCGGACCAGCCTCCGCTGGTCCGATTGAACGCGCGGATTCT
TTATCACTGATAAGTTGGTGGACATATTATGTTTATCAGTGATAAAGTGTCAAGCATGACAAAGTTGCAG
CCGAATACAGTGATCCGTGCCGCCCTGGACCTGTTGAACGAGGTCGGCGTAGACGGTCTGACGACACGCA
AACTGGCGGAACGGTTGGGGGTTCAGCAGCCGGCGCTTTACTGGCACTTCAGGAACAAGCGGGCGCTGCT
CGACGCACTGGCCGAAGCCATGCTGGCGGAGAATCATACGCATTCGGTGCCGAGAGCCGACGACGACTGG
CGCTCATTTCTGATCGGGAATGCCCGCAGCTTCAGGCAGGCGCTGCTCGCCTACCGCGATGGCGCGCGCA
TCCATGCCGGCACGCGACCGGGCGCACCGCAGATGGAAACGGCCGACGCGCAGCTTCGCTTCCTCTGCGA
GGCGGGTTTTTCGGCCGGGGACGCCGTCAATGCGCTGATGACAATCAGCTACTTCACTGTTGGGGCCGTG
CTTGAGGAGCAGGCCGGCGACAGCGATGCCGGCGAGCGCGGCGGCACCGTTGAACAGGCTCCGCTCTCGC
CGCTGTTGCGGGCCGCGATAGACGCCTTCGACGAAGCCGGTCCGGACGCAGCGTTCGAGCAGGGACTCGC
GGTGATTGTCGATGGATTGGCGAAAAGGAGGCTCGTTGTCAGGAACGTTGAAGGACCGAGAAAGGGTGAC
GATTGATCAGGACCGCTGCCGGAGCGCAACCCACTCACTACAGCAGAGCCATGTAGACAACATCCCCTCC
CCCTTTCCACCGCGTCAGACGCCCGTAGCAGCCCGCTACGGGCTTTTTCATGCCCTGCCCTAGCGTCCAA
GCCTCACGGCCGCGCTCGGCCTCTCTGGCGGCCTTCTGGCGCTCTTCCGCTTCCTCGCTCACTGACTCGC
TGCGCTCGGTCGTTCGGCTGCGGCGAGCGGTATCAGCTCACTCAAAGGCGGTAATACGGTTATCCACAGA
ATCAGGGGATAACGCAGGAAAGAACATGTGAGCAAAAGGCCAGCAAAAGGCCAGGAACCGTAAAAAGGCC
GCGTTGCTGGCGTTTTTCCATAGGCTCCGCCCCCCTGACGAGCATCACAAAAATCGACGCTCAAGTCAGA
GGTGGCGAAACCCGACAGGACTATAAAGATACCAGGCGTTTCCCCCTGGAAGCTCCCTCGTGCGCTCTCC
TGTTCCGACCCTGCCGCTTACCGGATACCTGTCCGCCTTTCTCCCTTCGGGAAGCGTGGCGCTTTTCCGC
TGCATAACCCTGCTTCGGGGTCATTATAGCGATTTTTTCGGTATATCCATCCTTTTTCGCACGATATACA
GGATTTTGCCAAAGGGTTCGTGTAGACTTTCCTTGGTGTATCCAACGGCGTCAGCCGGGCAGGATAGGTG
AAGTAGGCCCACCCGCGAGCGGGTGTTCCTTCTTCACTGTCCCTTATTCGCACCTGGCGGTGCTCAACGG
GAATCCTGCTCTGCGAGGCTGGCCGGCTACCGCCGGCGTAACAGATGAGGGCAAGCGGATGGCTGATGAA
ACCAAGCCAACCAGGAAGGGCAGCCCACCTATCAAGGTGTACTGCCTTCCAGACGAACGAAGAGCGATTG
AGGAAAAGGCGGCGGCGGCCGGCATGAGCCTGTCGGCCTACCTGCTGGCCGTCGGCCAGGGCTACAAAAT
CACGGGCGTCGTGGACTATGAGCACGTCCGCGAGCTGGCCCGCATCAATGGCGACCTGGGCCGCCTGGGC
GGCCTGCTGAAACTCTGGCTCACCGACGACCCGCGCACGGCGCGGTTCGGTGATGCCACGATCCTCGCCC
TGCTGGCGAAGATCGAAGAGAAGCAGGACGAGCTTGGCAAGGTCATGATGGGCGTGGTCCGCCCGAGGGC
AGAGCCATGACTTTTTTAGCCGCTAAAACGGCCGGGGGGTGCGCGTGATTGCCAAGCACGTCCCCATGCG
CTCCATCAAGAAGAGCGACTTCGCGGAGCTGGTGAAGTACATCACCGACGAGCAAGGCAAGACCGAGCGC
CTTTCCGACGCTCACCGGGCTGGTTGCCCTCGCCGCTGGGCTGGCGGCCGTCTATGGCCCTGCAAACGCG
CCAGAAACGCCGTCGAAGCCGTGTGCGAGACACCGCGGCCGCCGGCGTTGTGGATACCTCGCGGAAAACT
TGGCCCTCACTGACAGATGAGGGGCGGACGTTGACACTTGAGGGGCCGACTCACCCGGCGCGGCGTTGAC
AGATGAGGGGCAGGCTCGATTTCGGCCGGCGACGTGGAGCTGGCCAGCCTCGCAAATCGGCGAAAACGCC
TGATTTTACGCGAGTTTCCCACAGATGATGTGGACAAGCCTGGGGATAAGTGCCCTGCGGTATTGACACT
TGAGGGGCGCGACTACTGACAGATGAGGGGCGCGATCCTTGACACTTGAGGGGCAGAGTGCTGACAGATG
AGGGGCGCACCTATTGACATTTGAGGGGCTGTCCACAGGCAGAAAATCCAGCATTTGCAAGGGTTTCCGC
CCGTTTTTCGGCCACCGCTAACCTGTCTTTTAACCTGCTTTTAAACCAATATTTATAAACCTTGTTTTTA
ACCAGGGCTGCGCCCTGTGCGCGTGACCGCGCACGCCGAAGGGGGGTGCCCCCCCTTCTCGAACCCTCCC
GGCCCGCTAACGCGGGCCTCCCATCCCCCCAGGGGCTGCGCCCCTCGGCCGCGAACGGCCTCACCCCAAA
AATGGCAGCGCTGGCAGTCCTTGCCATTGCCGGGATCGGGGCAGTAACGGGATGGGCGATCAGCCCGAGC
GCGACGCCCGGAAGCATTGACGTGCCGCAGGTGCTGGCATCGACATTCAGCGACCAGGTGCCGGGCAGTG
AGGGCGGCGGCCTGGGTGGCGGCCTGCCCTTCACTTCGGCCGTCGGGGCATTCACGGACTTCATGGCGGG
GCCGGCAATTTTTACCTTGGGCATTCTTGGCATAGTGGTCGCGGGTGCCGTGCTCGTGTTCGGGGGTGCG
ATAAACCCAGCGAACCATTTGAGGTGATAGGTAAGATTATACCGAGGTATGAAAACGAGAATTGGACCTT
TACAGAATTACTCTATGAAGCGCCATATTTAAAAAGCTACCAAGACGAAGAGGATGAAGAGGATGAGGAG
GCAGATTGCCTTGAATATATTGACAATACTGATAAGATAATATATCTTTTATATAGAAGATATCGCCGTA
TGTAAGGATTTCAGGGGGCAAGGCATAGGCAGCGCGCTTATCAATATATCTATAGAATGGGCAAAGCATA
AAAACTTGCATGGACTAATGCTTGAAACCAGGACAATAACCTTATAGCTTGTAAATTCTATCATAATTGG
GTAATGACTCCAACTTATTGATAGTGTTTTATGTTCAGATAATGCCCGATGACTTTGTCATGCAGCTCCA
CCGATTTTGAGAACGACAGCGACTTCCGTCCCAGCCGTGCCAGGTGCTGCCTCAGATTCAGGTTATGCCG
CTCAATTCGCTGCGTATATCGCTTGCTGATTACGTGCAGCTTTCCCTTCAGGCGGGATTCATACAGCGGC
CAGCCATCCGTCATCCATATCACCACGTCAAAGGGTGACAGCAGGCTCATAAGACGCCCCAGCGTCGCCA
TAGTGCGTTCACCGAATACGTGCGCAACAACCGTCTTCCGGAGACTGTCATACGCGTAAAACAGCCAGCG
CTGGCGCGATTTAGCCCCGACATAGCCCCACTGTTCGTCCATTTCCGCGCAGACGATGACGTCACTGCCC
GGCTGTATGCGCGAGGTTACCGACTGCGGCCTGAGTTTTTTAAGTGACGTAAAATCGTGTTGAGGCCAAC
GCCCATAATGCGGGCTGTTGCCCGGCATCCAACGCCATTCATGGCCATATCAATGATTTTCTGGTGCGTA
CCGGGTTGAGAAGCGGTGTAAGTGAACTGCAGTTGCCATGTTTTACGGCAGTGAGAGCAGAGATAGCGCT
GATGTCCGGCGGTGCTTTTGCCGTTACGCACCACCCCGTCAGTAGCTGAACAGGAGGGACAGCTGATAGA
AACAGAAGCCACTGGAGCACCTCAAAAACACCATCATACACTAAATCAGTAAGTTGGCAGCATCACCCAT
AATTGTGGTTTCAAAATCGGCTCCGTCGATACTATGTTATACGCCAACTTTGAAAACAACTTTGAAAAAG
CTGTTTTCTGGTATTTAAGGTTTTAGAATGCAAGGAACAGTGAATTGGAGTTCGTCTTGTTATAATTAGC
TTCTTGGGGTATCTTTAAATACTGTAGAAAAGAGGAAGGAAATAATAAATGGCTAAAATGAGAATATCAC
CGGAATTGAAAAAACTGATCGAAAAATACCGCTGCGTAAAAGATACGGAAGGAATGTCTCCTGCTAAGGT
ATATAAGCTGGTGGGAGAAAATGAAAACCTATATTTAAAAATGACGGACAGCCGGTATAAAGGGACCACC
TATGATGTGGAACGGGAAAAGGACATGATGCTATGGCTGGAAGGAAAGCTGCCTGTTCCAAAGGTCCTGC
ACTTTGAACGGCATGATGGCTGGAGCAATCTGCTCATGAGTGAGGCCGATGGCGTCCTTTGCTCGGAAGA
GTATGAAGATGAACAAAGCCCTGAAAAGATTATCGAGCTGTATGCGGAGTGCATCAGGCTCTTTCACTCC
ATCGACATATCGGATTGTCCCTATACGAATAGCTTAGACAGCCGCTTAGCCGAATTGGATTACTTACTGA
ATAACGATCTGGCCGATGTGGATTGCGAAAACTGGGAAGAAGACACTCCATTTAAAGATCCGCGCGAGCT
GTATGATTTTTTAAAGACGGAAAAGCCCGAAGAGGAACTTGTCTTTTCCCACGGCGACCTGGGAGACAGC
AACATCTTTGTGAAAGATGGCAAAGTAAGTGGCTTTATTGATCTTGGGAGAAGCGGCAGGGCGGACAAGT
GGTATGACATTGCCTTCTGCGTCCGGTCGATCAGGGAGGATATCGGGGAAGAACAGTATGTCGAGCTATT
TTTTGACTTACTGGGGATCAAGCCTGATTGGGAGAAAATAAAATATTATATTTTACTGGATGAATTGTTT
TAGTACCTAGATGTGGCGCAACGATGCCGGCGACAAGCAGGAGCGCACCGACTTCTTCCGCATCAAGTGT
TTTGGCTCTCAGGCCGAGGCCCACGGCAAGTATTTGGGCAAGGGGTCGCTGGTATTCGTGCAGGGCAAGA
TTCGGAATACCAAGTACGAGAAGGACGGCCAGACGGTCTACGGGACCGACTTCATTGCCGATAAGGTGGA
TTATCTGGACACCAAGGCACCAGGCGGGTCAAATCAGGAATAAGGGCACATTGCCCCGGCGTGAGTCGGG
GCAATCCCGCAAGGAGGGTGAATGAATCGGACGTTTGACCGGAAGGCATACAGGCAAGAACTGATCGACG
CGGGGTTTTCCGCCGAGGATGCCGAAACCATCGCAAGCCGCACCGTCATGCGTGCGCCCCGCGAAACCTT
CCAGTCCGTCGGCTCGATGGTCCAGCAAGCTACGGCCAAGATCGAGCGCGACAGCGTGCAACTGGCTCCC
CCTGCCCTGCCCGCGCCATCGGCCGCCGTGGAGCGTTCGCGTCGTCTCGAACAGGAGGCGGCAGGTTTGG
CGAAGTCGATGACCATCGACACGCGAGGAACTATGACGACCAAGAAGCGAAAAACCGCCGGCGAGGACCT
GGCAAAACAGGTCAGCGAGGCCAAGCAGGCCGCGTTGCTGAAACACACGAAGCAGCAGATCAAGGAAATG
CAGCTTTCCTTGTTCGATATTGCGCCGTGGCCGGACACGATGCGAGCGATGCCAAACGACACGGCCCGCT
CTGCCCTGTTCACCACGCGCAACAAGAAAATCCCGCGCGAGGCGCTGCAAAACAAGGTCATTTTCCACGT
CAACAAGGACGTGAAGATCACCTACACCGGCGTCGAGCTGCGGGCCGACGATGACGAACTGGTGTGGCAG
CAGGTGTTGGAGTACGCGAAGCGCACCCCTATCGGCGAGCCGATCACCTTCACGTTCTACGAGCTTTGCC
AGGACCTGGGCTGGTCGATCAATGGCCGGTATTACACGAAGGCCGAGGAATGCCTGTCGCGCCTACAGGC
GACGGCGATGGGCTTCACGTCCGACCGCGTTGGGCACCTGGAATCGGTGTCGCTGCTGCACCGCTTCCGC
GTCCTGGACCGTGGCAAGAAAACGTCCCGTTGCCAGGTCCTGATCGACGAGGAAATCGTCGTGCTGTTTG
CTGGCGACCACTACACGAAATTCATATGGGAGAAGTACCGCAAGCTGTCGCCGACGGCCCGACGGATGTT
CGACTATTTCAGCTCGCACCGGGAGCCGTACCCGCTCAAGCTGGAAACCTTCCGCCTCATGTGCGGATCG
GATTCCACCCGCGTGAAGAAGTGGCGCGAGCAGGTCGGCGAAGCCTGCGAAGAGTTGCGAGGCAGCGGCC
TGGTGGAACACGCCTGGGTCAATGATGACCTGGTGCATTGCAAACGCTAGGGCCTTGTGGGGTCAGTTCC
GGCTGGGGGTTCAGCAGCCAGCGCTTTACTGGCATTTCAGGAACAAGCGGGCACTGCTCGACGCACTTGC
TTCGCTCAGTATCGCTCGGGACGCACGGCGCGCTCTACGAACTGCCGATAAACAGAGGATTAAAATTGAC
AATTGTGATTAAGGCTCAGATTCGACGGCTTGGAGCGGCCGACGTGCAGGATTTCCGCGAGATCCGATTG
TCGGCCCTGAAGAAAGCTCCAGAGATGTTCGGGTCCGTTTACGAGCACGAGGAGAAAAAGCCCATGGAGG
CGTTCGCTGAACGGTTGCGAGATGCCGTGGCATTCGGCGCCTACATCGACGGCGAGATCATTGGGCTGTC
GGTCTTCAAACAGGAGGACGGCCCCAAGGACGCTCACAAGGCGCATCTGTCCGGCGTTTTCGTGGAGCCC
GAACAGCGAGGCCGAGGGGTCGCCGGTATGCTGCTGCGGGCGTTGCCGGCGGGTTTATTGCTCGTGATGA
TCGTCCGACAGATTCCAACGGGAATCTGGTGGATGCGCATCTTCATCCTCGGCGCACTTAATATTTCGCT
ATTCTGGAGCTTGTTGTTTATTTCGGTCTACCGCCTGCCGGGCGGGGTCGCGGCGACGGTAGGCGCTGTG
CAGCCGCTGATGGTCGTGTTCATCTCTGCCGCTCTGCTAGGTAGCCCGATACGATTGATGGCGGTCCTGG
GGGCTATTTGCGGAACTGCGGGCGTGGCGCTGTTGGTGTTGACACCAAACGCAGCGCTAGATCCTGTCGG
CGTCGCAGCGGGCCTGGCGGGGGCGGTTTCCATGGCGTTCGGAACCGTGCTGACCCGCAAGTGGCAACCT
CCCGTGCCTCTGCTCACCTTTACCGCCTGGCAACTGGCGGCCGGAGGACTTCTGCTCGTTCCAGTAGCTT
TAGTGTTTGATCCGCCAATCCCGATGCCTACAGGAACCAATGTTCTCGGCCTGGCGTGGCTCGGCCTGAT
CGGAGCGGGTTTAACCTACTTCCTTTGGTTCCGGGGGATCTCGCGACTCGAACCTACAGTTGTTTCCTTA
CTGGGCTTTCTCAGCCCCAGATCTGGGGTCGATCAGCCGGGGATGCATCAGGCCGACAGTCGGAACTTCG
GGTCCCCGACCTGTACCATTCGGTGAGCAATGGATAGGGGAGTTGATATCGTCAACGTTCACTTCTAAAG
AAATAGCGCCACTCAGCTTCCTCAGCGGCTTTATCCAGCGATTTCCTATTATGTCGGCATAGTTCTCAAG
ATCGACAGCCTGTCACGGTTAAGCGAGAAATGAATAAGAAGGCTGATAATTCGGATCTCTGCGAGGGAGA
TGATATTTGATCACAGGCAGCAACGCTCTGTCATCGTTACAATCAACATGCTACCCTCCGCGAGATCATC
CGTGTTTCAAACCCGGCAGCTTAGTTGCCGTTCTTCCGAATAGCATCGGTAACATGAGCAAAGTCTGCCG
CCTTACAACGGCTCTCCCGCTGACGCCGTCCCGGACTGATGGGCTGCCTGTATCGAGTGGTGATTTTGTG
CCGAGCTGCCGGTCGGGGAGCTGTTGGCTGGCTGGTGGCAGGATATATTGTGGTGTAAACAAATTGACGC
TTAGACAACTTAATAACACATTGCGGACGTTTTTAATGTACTGGGGTGGTTTTTCTTTTCACCAGTGAGA
CGGGCAACAGCTGATTGCCCTTCACCGCCTGGCCCTGAGAGAGTTGCAGCAAGCGGTCCACGCTGGTTTG
CCCCAGCAGGCGAAAATCCTGTTTGATGGTGGTTCCGAAATCGGCAAAATCCCTTATAAATCAAAAGAAT
AGCCCGAGATAGGGT
[37 nt withheld, positions 14506-14542]
AAAGAACGTGGACTCCAACGTCAAAGG
[141 nt withheld, positions 14570-14710]
G
[44 nt withheld, positions 14712-14755]
CATTCAGGCTGCGCAACTGTTGGGAAGGGCGATCGGTGCGGGCCTCTTCGCTATTACGCCAGCTGGCGAA
AGGGGGATGTGCTGCAAGGCGATTAAGTTGGGTAACGCCAGGGTTTTCCCAGTCACGACGTTGTAAAACG
ACGGCCAGTGAATTAATTCCCATCTTGAAAGAAATATAGTTTAAATATTTATTGATAAAATAACAAGTCA
GGTATTATAGTCCAAGCAAAAACATAAATTTATTGATGCAAGTTTAAATTCAGAAATATTTCAATAACTG
ATTATATCAGCTGGTACATTGCCGTAGATGAAAGACTGAGTGCGATATTATGTGTAATACATAAATTGAT
GATATAGCTAGCTTAGCTCATCGGGGGATCG
Features (pLannotate 1.2.2; 33 found; start..end, strand, type, name):
     28..820     -  CDS            NeoR/KanR (fragment): aminoglycoside phosphotransferase from Tn5; aph(3')-II (or nptII); confers resistance to neomycin, kanamycin, and G418 (Geneticin®)
    881..1060    -  promoter       NOS promoter: nopaline synthase promoter
   1140..1484    -  CDS            tnpA (fragment): TN5P_ECOLX - Also known as tnp. Experimental evidence at protein level: Swiss-Prot protein existence level 1. Mediates transposition of transposon Tn5 by a 'cut and paste' mechanism. First, the monomeric transposase binds the 19 bp inverted DNA repeats flanking the transposon. Then, dimerization of the DNA- bound transposase creates a synaptic DNA complex. After nicking of the first DNA strand, excision of the transposon proceeds through a series of intermediates. The transposase then mediates the insertion of the transposon at a new site by strand transfer. The activity of the wild- type tran
   2114..2374    +  CDS            lexA (fragment): LEXA_ECOLI - Also known as exrA, spr, tsl, umuA. Experimental evidence at protein level: Swiss-Prot protein existence level 1. Represses a number of genes involved in the response to DNA damage (SOS response), including recA and lexA. Binds to the 16 bp palindromic sequence 5'-CTGTATATATATACAG-3'. In the presence of single- stranded DNA, RecA interacts with LexA causing an autocatalytic cleavage which disrupts the DNA-binding part of LexA, leading to derepression of the SOS regulon and eventually DNA repair. Implicated in hydroxy radical-mediated cell death induced by hydroxyurea treatment (Pu
   2621..3562    +  CDS            ESR1 (fragment): ESR1_HUMAN - Also known as ESR, NR3A1. Experimental evidence at protein level: Swiss-Prot protein existence level 1. [Isoform 3]: Involved in activation of NOS3 and endothelial nitric oxide production (PubMed:21937726). Isoforms lacking one or several functional domains are thought to modulate transcriptional activity by competitive ligand or DNA binding and/or heterodimerization with the full-length receptor (PubMed:10970861). Binds to ERE and inhibits isoform 1 (PubMed:10970861). From Homo sapiens (Human).
   3589..3678    +  CDS            NR3C1 (fragment): GCR_RABIT - Also known as GRL. Experimental evidence at protein level: Swiss-Prot protein existence level 1. Receptor for glucocorticoids (GC). Has a dual mode of action: as a transcription factor that binds to glucocorticoid response elements (GRE), both for nuclear and mitochondrial DNA, and as a modulator of other transcription factors. Affects inflammatory responses, cellular proliferation and differentiation in target tissues. Involved in chromatin remodeling. Plays a role in rapid mRNA degradation by binding to the 5' UTR of target mRNAs and interacting with PNRC2 in a ligand-dependent m
   3708..4002    +  terminator     E9 terminator (fragment): terminator and polyadenylation signal from the pea rbcS-E9 gene
   4052..4080    -  promoter       GAL1 promoter (fragment): S. cerevisiae GAL1; inducible promoter, regulated by Gal4
   4244..4303    -  promoter       GAL10 promoter (fragment): S. cerevisiae GAL10; inducible promoter, regulated by Gal4
   4322..4368    +  promoter       minimal CaMV 35S promoter: minimal 35S promoter from cauliflower mosaic virus
   4535..4582    +  CDS            GFP11: 11th β-strand of superfolder GFP associates with GFP(1-10), consisting of the first 10 β-strands, to reconstitute fluorescent GFP (Cabantous et al., 2005; Kamiyama et al., 2016)
   4619..5206    +  CDS            Superfolder GFP (fragment): Superfolder GFP is a basic (constitutively fluorescent) green fluorescent protein published in 2005, derived from Aequorea victoria. It is reported to be a very rapidly-maturing weak dimer.
   5238..5490    +  terminator     NOS terminator: nopaline synthase terminator and poly(A) signal
   5503..5533    -  promoter       NOS promoter (fragment): nopaline synthase promoter
   5657..5681    +  misc_feature   RB T-DNA repeat: right border repeat from nopaline C58 T-DNA
   5791..6040    -  CDS            TcR (fragment): tetracycline efflux protein; tetA; confers resistance to tetracycline
   6146..6796    +  CDS            TetR: tetracycline resistance regulatory protein; tetR
   7155..7345    -  rep_origin     ori (fragment): high-copy-number ColE1/pMB1/pBR322/pUC origin of replication
   7477..7586    +  oriT           oriT: incP origin of transfer
   7619..7990    +  CDS            traJ: oriT-recognizing protein; traJ
   8127..8758    +  rep_origin     oriV: incP origin of replication
   8822..9097    +  CDS            klaC (fragment): KLAC_ECOLX - Also known as telB. Protein predicted: Swiss-Prot protein existence level 4. Belongs to the kla operon, which is associated with cryptic tellurite resistance, and IncW plasmid fertility inhibition. From Escherichia coli.
   9100..9294    +  CDS            satA (fragment): STA_BACSU - Also known as yyaR. Experimental evidence at protein level: Swiss-Prot protein existence level 1. Involved in resistance to streptothricin, a broad-spectrum antibiotic produced by streptomycetes. Detoxifies streptothricin via acetylation of the beta amino group of the first beta-lysyl moiety of streptothricin. From Bacillus subtilis (strain 168).
   9293..9424    +  CDS            satA (fragment): STA_BACSU - Also known as yyaR. Experimental evidence at protein level: Swiss-Prot protein existence level 1. Involved in resistance to streptothricin, a broad-spectrum antibiotic produced by streptomycetes. Detoxifies streptothricin via acetylation of the beta amino group of the first beta-lysyl moiety of streptothricin. From Bacillus subtilis (strain 168).
   9450..10217   -  mobile_element IS1: prokaryotic transposable element IS1
  10409..11203   +  CDS            KanR: aminoglycoside phosphotransferase; aphA-3; confers resistance to kanamycin
  11502..12650   +  CDS            trfA: trans-acting replication protein that binds to and activates oriV
  12670..12789   +  CDS            tetR (fragment): TETR1_ECOLX - Experimental evidence at protein level: Swiss-Prot protein existence level 1. TetR is the repressor of the tetracycline resistance element; its N-terminal region forms a helix-turn-helix structure and binds DNA. Binding of tetracycline to TetR reduces the repressor affinity for the tetracycline resistance gene (tetA) promoter operator sites. From Escherichia coli.
  14246..14270   +  misc_feature   LB T-DNA repeat: left border repeat from nopaline C58 T-DNA
  14324..14454   -  CDS            lacI (fragment): lac repressor; lacI; The lac repressor binds to the lac operator to inhibit transcription in E. coli. This inhibition can be relieved by adding lactose or isopropyl-β-D-thiogalactopyranoside (IPTG).
  14455..14755   -  rep_origin     M13 ori (fragment) (sequence partly withheld): M13 bacteriophage origin of replication; arrow indicates direction of (+) strand synthesis
  14753..14908   -  CDS            lacZα (fragment) (sequence partly withheld): LacZα fragment of β-galactosidase; lacZ fragment
  14917..15117   -  terminator     gene 7 terminator: transcription terminator for octopine-type Ti plasmid gene 7
