[The description below was written by a language model from this plasmid's Addgene catalogue record and pLannotate feature annotations shown in this document.]
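Description:
UBQ10:sXVE:ER-S11-GFP1–9 is a low-copy binary vector of about 15 kb for Agrobacterium-mediated plant expression, built on the UBQ10:sXVE:(MCS)-S11 backbone. Its non-T-DNA portion carries the broad-host-range IncP replication system (oriV with its activator trfA), oriT and traJ for conjugal transfer, and a bacterial aphA-3 kanamycin resistance gene used for selection in E. coli. Remnants of tetracycline resistance genes, an IS1 element and a ColE1 origin fragment are also annotated there. Between the nopaline-type left and right T-DNA border repeats lies a NOS promoter-driven nptII cassette with a gene 7 terminator, providing kanamycin selection in plants.

The payload is an oestradiol-inducible two-component system. The annotation picks up the chimeric XVE transactivator as a LexA DNA-binding fragment followed by a human oestrogen receptor fragment and the pea rbcS-E9 terminator. The catalogue states that the Arabidopsis-style UBQ10 promoter drives this unit, although the promoter itself is not annotated in the feature table. On ligand binding, XVE activates the downstream target promoter, annotated as a minimal CaMV 35S promoter; the short GAL1/GAL10 hits just upstream are probably spurious matches to the operator region.

This promoter expresses the 786 bp synthetic insert, cloned XhoI to SacI. It consists of GFP strand 11 (S11) joined to a superfolder GFP fragment corresponding to strands 1–9, ending in a NOS terminator. The ER-targeting sequences named in the record are not separately annotated.

The construct belongs to a tripartite split-sfGFP toolkit for studying membrane protein interactions. Because S11 and GFP1–9 are supplied together in the ER, fluorescence is reconstituted when a GFP10-tagged protein is present, so the construct acts as a detector for such fusions. The sequenced record is slightly longer than the catalogued vector size.
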