Addgene plasmid #125666: UBQ10:sXVE:ER-S11-GFP1–9
Purpose: Binary vector for the inducible expression of ER-targeted GFP1–9 fragment that can be used to detect a protein tagged with GFP10
Depositing lab: Tzu-Yin Liu. Depositing organization: National Tsing Hua University. Publication: Using Tripartite Split-sfGFP for the Study of Membrane Protein-Protein Interactions. Liu TY. Methods Mol Biol. 2021;2200:323-336. doi: 10.1007/978-1-0716-0880-7_15. PubMed 33175385.
Backbone
  Vector backbone: UBQ10:sXVE:(MCS)-S11
  Backbone manufacturer: Tzu-Yin Liu
  Total vector size (bp): 15003
  Vector type: Plant Expression, Synthetic Biology
  Selectable markers: Kanamycin
Growth in bacteria
  Bacterial resistance: Kanamycin, 50 μg/mL
  Growth temperature: 37°C
  Growth strain: DH5alpha
  Copy number: Low Copy
Gene/Insert
  Gene/Insert name: ER-S11-GFP1–9
  Species: Synthetic
  Insert size (bp): 786
  Promoter: UBQ10:sXVE
  Cloning method: Restriction Enzyme; 5′ cloning site XhoI (not destroyed); 3′ cloning site SacI (not destroyed)
  Sequencing primers: 5′ aaggaagttcatttcatttggag
Terms and licenses: Academic/Nonprofit Terms; Industry Terms: Not Available to Industry
How to cite: UBQ10:sXVE:ER-S11-GFP1–9 was a gift from Tzu-Yin Liu (Addgene plasmid # 125666 ; http://n2t.net/addgene:125666 ; RRID:Addgene_125666)
