>Addgene plasmid #125666 | UBQ10:sXVE:ER-S11-GFP1–9 | depositor partial sequence | sequence record 240567 | ER-S11-GFP1–9
CTCGAGATGAAGGTACAGGAGGGTTTGTTCGTGGTGGCTGTTTTCTACCTTGCTTATACGCAGCTAGTCA
AGGGGCAACCTCGCAAGGAGTGCGGATCCGAAAAGCGTGACCACATGGTCCTTCTTGAGTATGTAACTGC
TGCTGGGATTACAGATGCTAGCGGTGGCGGTTCTGGCGGTGGTACTAGTATGAGAAAAGGAGAAGAACTT
TTCACTGGAGTTGTCCCAATTCTTATTGAATTAGATGGTGATGTTAATGGGCACAAATTTTTTGTCCGTG
GAGAGGGTGAAGGTGATGCAACAATCGGAAAACTTAGCCTTAAATTTATTTGCACTACTGGAAAACTACC
TGTTCCATGGCCAACACTTGTCACTACCCTTACCTATGGTGTTCAATGCTTTTCAAGATACCCAGATCAT
ATGAAGCGGCACGACTTCTTCAAGAGCGCCATGCCTGAGGGATACGTGCAGGAGAGGACCATCTATTTCA
AGGACGACGGGACTTACAAGACACGTGCTGAAGTCAAGTTTGAGGGAGACACCCTCGTCAACAGGATCGA
GCTTAAGGGAATTGATTTCAAGGAGGACGGAAACATCCTCGGCCACAAGTTGGAATACAACTTTAACTCC
CACAAAGTATACATCACGGCCGACAAGCAAAATAACGGCATCAAAGCCAACTTCACAATTCGCCACAACG
TTGAAGACGGCTCTGTGCAACTCGCTGATCATTATCAACAAAATACTCCAATTGGCGATGGCCCTGTCCT
TTTACCACATGACGAGCTGTAAGAGCTC
